>Addgene plasmid #92078 | piggyBac CMV-GFP-FRT | addgene full sequence | sequence record 180845 | Addgene NGS Result
GACATTGATTATTGACTAGTTATTAATAGTAATCAATTACGGGGTCATTAGTTCATAGCCCATATATGGA
GTTCCGCGTTACATAACTTACGGTAAATGGCCCGCCTGGCTGACCGCCCAACGACCCCCGCCCATTGACG
TCAATAATGACGTATGTTCCCATAGTAACGCCAATAGGGACTTTCCATTGACGTCAATGGGTGGAGTATT
TACGGTAAACTGCCCACTTGGCAGTACATCAAGTGTATCATATGCCAAGTACGCCCCCTATTGACGTCAA
TGACGGTAAATGGCCCGCCTGGCATTATGCCCAGTACATGACCTTATGGGACTTTCCTACTTGGCAGTAC
ATCTACGTATTAGTCATCGCTATTACCATGGTGATGCGGTTTTGGCAGTACATCAATGGGCGTGGATAGC
GGTTTGACTCACGGGGATTTCCAAGTCTCCACCCCATTGACGTCAATGGGAGTTTGTTTTGGCACCAAAA
TCAACGGGACTTTCCAAAATGTCGTAACAACTCCGCCCCATTGACGCAAATGGGCGGTAGGCGTGTACGG
TGGGAGGTCTATATAAGCAGAGCTCTCTGGCTAACTAGAGAACCCACTGCTTACTGGCTTATCGAAATTA
ATACGACTCACTATAGGGAGACCCAAGCTTGGTACCGAGCTCGGATCCACCGGTCGCCACCATGGTGAGC
AAGGGCGAGGAGCTGTTCACCGGGGTGGTGCCCATCCTGGTCGAGCTGGACGGCGACGTAAACGGCCACA
AGTTCAGCGTGTCCGGCGAGGGCGAGGGCGATGCCACCTACGGCAAGCTGACCCTGAAGTTCATCTGCAC
CACCGGCAAGCTGCCCGTGCCCTGGCCCACCCTCGTGACCACCCTGACCTACGGCGTGCAGTGCTTCAGC
CGCTACCCCGACCACATGAAGCAGCACGACTTCTTCAAGTCCGCCATGCCCGAAGGCTACGTCCAGGAGC
GCACCATCTTCTTCAAGGACGACGGCAACTACAAGACCCGCGCCGAGGTGAAGTTCGAGGGCGACACCCT
GGTGAACCGCATCGAGCTGAAGGGCATCGACTTCAAGGAGGACGGCAACATCCTGGGGCACAAGCTGGAG
TACAACTACAACAGCCACAACGTCTATATCATGGCCGACAAGCAGAAGAACGGCATCAAGGTGAACTTCA
AGATCCGCCACAACATCGAGGACGGCAGCGTGCAGCTCGCCGACCACTACCAGCAGAACACCCCCATCGG
CGACGGCCCCGTGCTGCTGCCCGACAACCACTACCTGAGCACCCAGTCCGCCCTGAGCAAAGACCCCAAC
GAGAAGCGCGATCACATGGTCCTGCTGGAGTTCGTGACCGCCGCCGGGATCACTCTCGGCATGGACGAGC
TGTACAAGTAAAGCGGCCGCGACTCTAGAGGGCCCTATTCTATAGTGTCACCTAAATGCTAGAGCTCGCT
GATCAGCCTCGACTGTGCCTTCTAGTTGCCAGCCATCTGTTGTTTGCCCCTCCCCCGTGCCTTCCTTGAC
CCTGGAAGGTGCCACTCCCACTGTCCTTTCCTAATAAAATGAGGAAATTGCATCGCATTGTCTGAGTAGG
TGTCATTCTATTCTGGGGGGTGGGGTGGGGCAGGACAGCAAGGGGGAGGATTGGGAAGACAATAGCAGGC
ATGCTGGGGATGCGGTGGGCTCTATGGCTTGTCGACGAAGTTCCTATTCCGAAGTTCCTATTCTCTAGAA
AGTATAGGAACTTCCTCGAGTTAATTAACGAGAGCATAATATTGATATGTGCCAAAGTTGTTTCTGACTG
ACTAATAAGTATAATTTGTTTCTATTATGTATAGGTTAAGCTAATTACTTATTTTATAATACAACATGAC
TGTTTTTAAAGTACAAAATAAGTTTATTTTTGTAAAAGAGAGAATGTTTAAAAGTTTTGTTACTTTATAG
AAGAAATTTTGAGTTTTTGTTTTTTTTTAATAAATAAATAAACATAAATAAATTGTTTGTTGAATTTATT
ATTAGTATGTAAGTGTAAATATAATAAAACTTAATATCTATTCAAATTAATAAATAAACCTCGATATACA
GACCGATAAAACACATGCGTCAATTTTACGCATGATTATCTTTAACGTACGTCACAATATGATTATCTTT
CTAGGGTTAAATAATAGTTTCTAATTTTTTTATTATTCAGCCTGCTGTCGTGAATACCGAGCTCCAATTC
GCCCTATAGTGAGTCGTATTACAATTCACTGGCCGTCGTTTTACAACGTCGTGACTGGGAAAACCCTGGC
GTTACCCAACTTAATCGCCTTGCAGCACATCCCCCTTTCGCCAGCTGGCGTAATAGCGAAGAGGCCCGCA
CCGATCGCCCTTCCCAACAGTTGCGCAGCCTGAATGGCGAATGGG
[124 nt withheld, positions 2426-2549]
C
[91 nt withheld, positions 2551-2641]
A
[49 nt withheld, positions 2643-2691]
CCTTTGACGTTGGAGTCCACGTTCTTT
[37 nt withheld, positions 2719-2755]
ACCCTATCTCGGTCTATTCTTTTGATTTATAAGGGATTTTGCCGATTTCGGCCTATTGGTTAAAAAATGA
GCTGATTTAACAAAAATTTAACGCGAATTTTAACAAAATATTAACGCTTACAATTTAGGTGGCACTTTTC
GGGGAAATGTGCGCGGAACCCCTATTTGTTTATTTTTCTAAATACATTCAAATATGTATCCGCTCATGAG
ACAATAACCCTGATAAATGCTTCAATAATATTGAAAAAGGAAGAGTATGAGTATTCAACATTTCCGTGTC
GCCCTTATTCCCTTTTTTGCGGCATTTTGCCTTCCTGTTTTTGCTCACCCAGAAACGCTGGTGAAAGTAA
AAGATGCTGAAGATCAGTTGGGTGCACGAGTGGGTTACATCGAACTGGATCTCAACAGCGGTAAGATCCT
TGAGAGTTTTCGCCCCGAAGAACGTTTTCCAATGATGAGCACTTTTAAAGTTCTGCTATGTGGCGCGGTA
TTATCCCGTATTGACGCCGGGCAAGAGCAACTCGGTCGCCGCATACACTATTCTCAGAATGACTTGGTTG
AGTACTCACCAGTCACAGAAAAGCATCTTACGGATGGCATGACAGTAAGAGAATTATGCAGTGCTGCCAT
AACCATGAGTGATAACACTGCGGCCAACTTACTTCTGACAACGATCGGAGGACCGAAGGAGCTAACCGCT
TTTTTGCACAACATGGGGGATCATGTAACTCGCCTTGATCGTTGGGAACCGGAGCTGAATGAAGCCATAC
CAAACGACGAGCGTGACACCACGATGCCTGTAGCAATGGCAACAACGTTGCGCAAACTATTAACTGGCGA
ACTACTTACTCTAGCTTCCCGGCAACAATTAATAGACTGGATGGAGGCGGATAAAGTTGCAGGACCACTT
CTGCGCTCGGCCCTTCCGGCTGGCTGGTTTATTGCTGATAAATCTGGAGCCGGTGAGCGTGGGTCTCGCG
GTATCATTGCAGCACTGGGGCCAGATGGTAAGCCCTCCCGTATCGTAGTTATCTACACGACGGGGAGTCA
GGCAACTATGGATGAACGAAATAGACAGATCGCTGAGATAGGTGCCTCACTGATTAAGCATTGGTAACTG
TCAGACCAAGTTTACTCATATATACTTTAGATTGATTTAAAACTTCATTTTTAATTTAAAAGGATCTAGG
TGAAGATCCTTTTTGATAATCTCATGACCAAAATCCCTTAACGTGAGTTTTCGTTCCACTGAGCGTCAGA
CCCCGTAGAAAAGATCAAAGGATCTTCTTGAGATCCTTTTTTTCTGCGCGTAATCTGCTGCTTGCAAACA
AAAAAACCACCGCTACCAGCGGTGGTTTGTTTGCCGGATCAAGAGCTACCAACTCTTTTTCCGAAGGTAA
CTGGCTTCAGCAGAGCGCAGATACCAAATACTGTTCTTCTAGTGTAGCCGTAGTTAGGCCACCACTTCAA
GAACTCTGTAGCACCGCCTACATACCTCGCTCTGCTAATCCTGTTACCAGTGGCTGCTGCCAGTGGCGAT
AAGTCGTGTCTTACCGGGTTGGACTCAAGACGATAGTTACCGGATAAGGCGCAGCGGTCGGGCTGAACGG
GGGGTTCGTGCACACAGCCCAGCTTGGAGCGAACGACCTACACCGAACTGAGATACCTACAGCGTGAGCT
ATGAGAAAGCGCCACGCTTCCCGAAGGGAGAAAGGCGGACAGGTATCCGGTAAGCGGCAGGGTCGGAACA
GGAGAGCGCACGAGGGAGCTTCCAGGGGGAAACGCCTGGTATCTTTATAGTCCTGTCGGGTTTCGCCACC
TCTGACTTGAGCGTCGATTTTTGTGATGCTCGTCAGGGGGGCGGAGCCTATGGAAAAACGCCAGCAACGC
GGCCTTTTTACGGTTCCTGGCCTTTTGCTGGCCTTTTGCTCACATGTTCTTTCCTGCGTTATCCCCTGAT
TCTGTGGATAACCGTATTACCGCCTTTGAGTGAGCTGATACCGCTCGCCGCAGCCGAACGACCGAGCGCA
GCGAGTCAGTGAGCGAGGAAGCGGAAGAGCGCCCAATACGCAAACCGCCTCTCCCCGCGCGTTGGCCGAT
TCATTAATGCAGCTGGCACGACAGGTTTCCCGACTGGAAAGCGGGCAGTGAGCGCAACGCAATTAATGTG
AGTTAGCTCACTCATTAGGCACCCCAGGCTTTACACTTTATGCTTCCGGCTCGTATGTTGTGTGGAATTG
TGAGCGGATAACAATTTCACACAGGAAACAGCTATGACCATGATTACGCCAAGCTCGAAATTAACCCTCA
CTAAAGGGAACAAAAGCTGGTACCTCGCGCGACTTGGTTTGCCATTCTTTAGCGCGCGTCGCGTCACACA
GCTTGGCCACAATGTGGTTTTTGTCAAACGAAGATTCTATGACGTGTTTAAAGTTTAGGTCGAGTAAAGC
GCAAATCTTTTTTAACCCTAGAAAGATAGTCTGCGTAAAATTGACGCATGCATTCTTGAAATATTGCTCT
CTCTTTCTAAATAGCGCGAATCCGTCGCTGTGCATTTAGGACATCTCAGTCGCCGCTTGGAGCTCCCGTG
AGGCGTGCTTGTCAATGCGGTAAGTGTCACTGATTTTGAACTATAACGACCGCGTGAGTCAAAATGACGC
ATGATTATCTTTTACGTGACTTTTAAGATTTAACTCATACGATAATTATATTGTTATTTCATGTTCTACT
TACGTGATAACTTATTATATATATATTTTCTTGTTATAGATATCGAAGTTCCTATTCCGAAGTTCCTATT
CTTCAAATAGTATAGGAACTTCGTCGAGATCGATGGCGCGCCATAACTTCGTATAGCATACATTATACGA
AGTTATGAATTTCGAGCAGTGTGGTTTTCAAGAGGAAGCAAAAAGCCTCTCCACCCAGGCCTGGAATGTT
TCCACCCAATGTCGAGCAGTGTGGTTTTGCAAGAGGAAGCAAAAAGCCTCTCCACCCAGGCCTGGAATGT
TTCCACCCAATGTCGAGCAAACCCCGCCCAGCGTCTTGTCATTGGCGAATTCGAACACGCAGATGCAGTC
GGGGCGGCGCGGTCCCAGGTCCACTTCGCATATTAAGGTGACGCGTGTGGCCTCGAACACCGAGCGACCC
TGCAGCCAATATGGGATCGGCCATTGAACAAGATGGATTGCACGCAGGTTCTCCGGCCGCTTGGGTGGAG
AGGCTATTCGGCTATGACTGGGCACAACAGACAATCGGCTGCTCTGATGCCGCCGTGTTCCGGCTGTCAG
CGCAGGGGCGCCCGGTTCTTTTTGTCAAGACCGACCTGTCCGGTGCCCTGAATGAACTGCAGGACGAGGC
AGCGCGGCTATCGTGGCTGGCCACGACGGGCGTTCCTTGCGCAGCTGTGCTCGACGTTGTCACTGAAGCG
GGAAGGGACTGGCTGCTATTGGGCGAAGTGCCGGGGCAGGATCTCCTGTCATCTCACCTTGCTCCTGCCG
AGAAAGTATCCATCATGGCTGATGCAATGCGGCGGCTGCATACGCTTGATCCGGCTACCTGCCCATTCGA
CCACCAAGCGAAACATCGCATCGAGCGAGCACGTACTCGGATGGAAGCCGGTCTTGTCGATCAGGATGAT
CTGGACGAAGAGCATCAGGGGCTCGCGCCAGCCGAACTGTTCGCCAGGCTCAAGGCGCGCATGCCCGACG
GCGATGATCTCGTCGTGACCCATGGCGATGCCTGCTTGCCGAATATCATGGTGGAAAATGGCCGCTTTTC
TGGATTCATCGACTGTGGCCGGCTGGGTGTGGCGGACCGCTATCAGGACATAGCGTTGGCTACCCGTGAT
ATTGCTGAAGAGCTTGGCGGCGAATGGGCTGACCGCTTCCTCGTGCTTTACGGTATCGCCGCTCCCGATT
CGCAGCGCATCGCCTTCTATCGCCTTCTTGACGAGTTCTTCTGAGGGGATCGGCAATAAAAAGACAGAAT
AAAACGCACGGGTGTTGGGTCGTTTGTTCGGATCAATTCATAACTTCGTATAGCATACATTATACGAAGT
TATGGCGCGCCTTAATTAAGGATCCGTCGACGGATCGGGAGATCTCCCGATCCCCTATGGTGCACTCTCA
GTACAATCTGCTCTGATGCCGCATAGTTAAGCCAGTATCTGCTCCCTGCTTGTGTGTTGGAGGTCGCTGA
GTAGTGCGCGAGCAAAATTTAAGCTACAACAAGGCAAGGCTTGACCGACAATTGCATGAAGAATCTGCTT
AGGGTTAGGCGTTTTGCGCTGCTTCGCGATGTACGGGCCAGATATACGCGTT
Features (pLannotate 1.2.2; 26 found; start..end, strand, type, name):
      1..380     +  enhancer       CMV enhancer: human cytomegalovirus immediate early enhancer
    381..584     +  promoter       CMV promoter: human cytomegalovirus (CMV) immediate early promoter
    580..613     +  LTR            5' LTR (truncated) (fragment): truncated 5' long terminal repeat (LTR) from HIV-1
    629..647     +  promoter       T7 promoter: promoter for bacteriophage T7 RNA polymerase
    692..1411    +  CDS            EGFP: the original enhanced GFP (Yang et al., 1996) mammalian codon-optimized
   1439..1457    -  promoter       SP6 promoter: promoter for bacteriophage SP6 RNA polymerase
   1483..1707    +  polyA_signal   bGH poly(A) signal: bovine growth hormone polyadenylation signal
   1717..1764    +  protein_bind   FRT: FLP-mediated recombination occurs in the 8-bp core sequence TCTAGAAA (Turan and Bode, 2011). FLP recombinase from the Saccharomyces cerevisiae 2μ plasmid
   2243..2261    -  promoter       T7 promoter: promoter for bacteriophage T7 RNA polymerase
   2264..2421    +  CDS            lacZα (fragment): LacZα fragment of β-galactosidase; lacZ fragment
   2426..2854    +  rep_origin     f1 ori (sequence partly withheld): f1 bacteriophage origin of replication; arrow indicates direction of (+) strand synthesis
   2907..3011    +  promoter       AmpR promoter: bla
   3012..3872    +  CDS            AmpR: β-lactamase; bla; confers resistance to ampicillin, carbenicillin, and related antibiotics
   4043..4631    +  rep_origin     ori: high-copy-number ColE1/pMB1/pBR322/pUC origin of replication
   4814..4906    +  CDS            lacI (fragment): lac repressor; lacI; The lac repressor binds to the lac operator to inhibit transcription in E. coli. This inhibition can be relieved by adding lactose or isopropyl-β-D-thiogalactopyranoside (IPTG).
   4919..4940    +  protein_bind   CAP binding site: CAP binding activates transcription in the presence of cAMP. E. coli catabolite activator protein
   4955..4985    +  promoter       lac promoter: promoter for the E. coli lac operon
   4993..5009    +  protein_bind   lac operator: The lac repressor binds to the lac operator to inhibit transcription in E. coli. This inhibition can be relieved by adding lactose or isopropyl-β-D-thiogalactopyranoside (IPTG). lac repressor encoded by lacI
   5054..5072    +  promoter       T3 promoter: promoter for bacteriophage T3 RNA polymerase
   5089..5220    -  CDS            FP (fragment): FP25_NPVAC - Experimental evidence at protein level: Swiss-Prot protein existence level 1. From Autographa californica nuclear polyhedrosis virus (AcMNPV).
   5598..5631    +  protein_bind   loxP: Cre-mediated recombination occurs in the 8-bp core sequence (GCATACAT). Cre recombinase
   5783..5911    +  promoter       HSV TK promoter (fragment): herpes simplex virus thymidine kinase promoter
   5916..6719    +  CDS            NeoR/KanR: aminoglycoside phosphotransferase from Tn5; aph(3')-II (or nptII); confers resistance to neomycin, kanamycin, and G418 (Geneticin®)
   6726..6774    +  polyA_signal   HSV TK poly(A) signal: herpes simplex virus thymidine kinase polyadenylation signal (Cole and Stacy, 1985)
   6785..6818    +  protein_bind   loxP: Cre-mediated recombination occurs in the 8-bp core sequence (GCATACAT). Cre recombinase
   6871..6923    -  misc_feature   bom (fragment): basis of mobility region from pBR322
