[The description below was written by a language model from this plasmid's Addgene catalogue record and pLannotate feature annotations shown in this document.]
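Description:
piggyBac CMV-GFP-FRT is a piggyBac transposon donor plasmid built on the pCyL50 backbone. It is intended for stable integration of a fluorescent, selectable cassette into vertebrate genomes, which can then be modified by Flp recombinase. The plasmid is about 7.1 kb and is maintained in E. coli at high copy through a ColE1/pUC-type origin with ampicillin resistance. It also retains cloning-vector elements: an f1 origin, lacZα and lac promoter/operator remnants, and T3, T7 and SP6 phage promoters.

The roughly 4 kb payload has two expression units. The CMV immediate-early enhancer and promoter drive EGFP, terminated by the bovine growth hormone polyadenylation signal. An HSV thymidine kinase promoter drives the Tn5 neomycin phosphotransferase gene with a TK polyadenylation signal, allowing G418 selection of cells that have integrated the cassette. The catalogue entry places both units between heterospecific FRT3 and FRT sites. Because these two sites do not recombine with each other, Flp can exchange the intervening DNA for an incoming cassette flanked by the same pair (recombinase-mediated cassette exchange). The automated annotation detects only one FRT, just downstream of the EGFP polyadenylation signal, and does not label the FRT3 variant. It does show two loxP sites flanking the TK-Neo unit, which would allow Cre to remove the marker, although the record does not mention this. The piggyBac terminal repeats are likewise not annotated; a short baculovirus FP25 fragment near the T3 promoter may reflect flanking sequence around one transposon arm.

The stated purpose is production of transgenic animals and Flp-mediated recombination. The associated publication describes this approach in the chicken genome. The plasmid encodes no transposase, so one would have to be supplied separately.
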