Addgene plasmid #92078: piggyBac CMV-GFP-FRT
Purpose: production of transgenic animal and recombination using flipase
Depositing lab: Jae Yong Han. Depositing organization: Seoul National University. Publication: Site-specific recombination in the chicken genome using Flipase recombinase-mediated cassette exchange. Lee HJ, Lee HC, Kim YM, Hwang YS, Park YH, Park TS, Han JY. FASEB J. 2016 Feb;30(2):555-63. doi: 10.1096/fj.15-274712. Epub 2015 Oct 6. PubMed 26443821.
Backbone
  Vector backbone: pCyL50
  Backbone manufacturer: Sanger institute
  Backbone size w/o insert (bp): 3050
  Vector type: Mammalian Expression ; piggyBac
  Selectable markers: Neomycin (select with G418)
Growth in bacteria
  Bacterial resistance: Ampicillin, 100 μg/mL
  Growth temperature: 37°C
  Growth strain: DH5alpha
  Copy number: High Copy
Gene/Insert
  Gene/Insert name: CMV-eGFP and TK-Neo between FRT3 and FRT
  Insert size (bp): 4000
  Promoter: CMV
  Cloning method: Restriction Enzyme; 5′ cloning site HindIII (unknown if destroyed); 3′ cloning site NotI (unknown if destroyed)
  Sequencing primers: 5′ T3, M13R; 3′ M13F(-20)
Resource information
  A portion of this plasmid was derived from a plasmid made by: Sanger institute (http://www.sanger.ac.uk/ technology/clonerequests)
Terms and licenses: Academic/Nonprofit Terms; Industry Terms: Not Available to Industry
How to cite: piggyBac CMV-GFP-FRT was a gift from Jae Yong Han (Addgene plasmid # 92078 ; http://n2t.net/addgene:92078 ; RRID:Addgene_92078)
